Addgene plasmid #211059: pNLF1-N_BTRC:1-605
Purpose: Mammalian expression of full-length human BTRC. N-terminal NanoLuc luciferase tag.
Depositing lab: Cheryl Arrowsmith. Publication: A Target Class Ligandability Evaluation of WD40 Repeat-Containing Proteins. Ackloo S, Li F, Szewczyk M, Seitova A, Loppnau P, Zeng H, Xu J, Ahmad S, Arnautova YA, Baghaie AJ, Beldar S, Bolotokova A, Centrella PA, Chau I, Clark MA, Cuozzo JW, Dehghani-Tafti S, Disch JS, Dong A, Dumas A, Feng JA, Ghiabi P, Gibson E, Gilmer J, Goldman B, Green SR, Guie MA, Guilinger JP, Harms N, Herasymenko O, Houliston S, Hutchinson A, Kearnes S, Keefe AD, Kimani SW, Kramer T, Kutera M, Kwak HA, Lento C, Li Y, Liu J, Loup J, Machado RAC, Mulhern CJ, Perveen S, Righetto GL, Riley P, Shrestha S, Sigel EA, Silva M, Sintchak MD, Slakman BL, Taylor RD, Thompson J, Torng W, Underkoffler C, von Rechenberg M, Walsh RT, Watson I, Wilson DJ, Wolf E, Yadav M, Yazdi AK, Zhang J, Zhang Y, Santhakumar V, Edwards AM, Barsyte-Lovejoy D, Schapira M, Brown PJ, Halabelian L, Arrowsmith CH. J Med Chem. 2025 Jan 23;68(2):1092-1112. doi: 10.1021/acs.jmedchem.4c02010. Epub 2024 Nov 4. PubMed 39495097.
Backbone
  Vector backbone: pNLF1-N
  Backbone manufacturer: Promega
  Vector type: Mammalian Expression
  Selectable markers: Hygromycin
Growth in bacteria
  Bacterial resistance: Ampicillin, 100 μg/mL
  Growth temperature: 37°C
  Growth strain: DH5alpha
  Copy number: High Copy
Gene/Insert
  Gene/Insert name: BTRC:M1-R605
  Species: H. sapiens (human)
  Insert size (bp): 1815
  Mutation: wild type
  Entrez Gene: BTRC (a.k.a. BETA-TRCP, FBW1A, FBXW1, FBXW1A, FWD1, bTrCP, bTrCP1, betaTrCP)
  Promoter: CMV
  Tag / fusion protein: NanoLuc luciferase (N terminal on insert)
  Cloning method: Ligation Independent Cloning
  Sequencing primers: 5′ gtaaccatcaacggagtgac; 3′ tatcatgtctgctcgaagc
Resource information
  A portion of this plasmid was derived from a plasmid made by: Mammalian Gene Collection (BC027994)
Terms and licenses: Academic/Nonprofit Terms; Industry Terms: Not Available to Industry
Depositor comments: 5' Cloning Site: EcoR1 (not destroyed), 3' Cloning Site: Xba1 (not destroyed). N terminal tag: mvftledfvgdwrqtagynldqvleqggvsslfqnlgvsvtpiqrivlsgenglkidihviipyeglsgdqmgqiekifkvvypvddhhfkvilhygtlvidgvtpnmidyfgrpyegiavfdgkkitvtgtlwngnkiiderlinpdgsllfrvtingvtgwrlcerilagssgaiasef.
How to cite: pNLF1-N_BTRC:1-605 was a gift from Cheryl Arrowsmith (Addgene plasmid # 211059 ; http://n2t.net/addgene:211059 ; RRID:Addgene_211059)
