[The description below was written by a language model from this plasmid's Addgene catalogue record and pLannotate feature annotations shown in this document.]
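Description:
pNLF1-N_BTRC:1-605 is a 7.7 kb mammalian expression plasmid built on the commercial pNLF1-N backbone, designed to produce full-length, wild-type human BTRC (β-TrCP1, residues M1–R605) fused at its N terminus to NanoLuc luciferase. In bacteria it is maintained as a high-copy plasmid through a ColE1/pUC-type origin with ampicillin resistance (β-lactamase), and a ColE1 cer site is present to help resolve multimers into monomers. For selection in mammalian cells, an SV40 enhancer/early promoter drives the hygromycin phosphotransferase gene (hph), followed by a synthetic polyadenylation signal.

The expression cassette consists of the CMV immediate-early enhancer and promoter, a chimeric β-globin/immunoglobulin intron that promotes efficient transcript processing, and a T7 promoter that would allow in vitro transcription. These are followed by the codon-optimised NanoLuc coding sequence, joined through a short linker to the 1,815 bp BTRC open reading frame. The insert derives from a Mammalian Gene Collection clone and was introduced by ligation-independent cloning between retained EcoRI and XbaI sites. An SV40 poly(A) signal lies downstream of the fusion. Several short annotations in the table (fragments of SET1, T7 terminator, large T antigen, M13 ori, bom and tnpA) appear to be partial matches to backbone sequence rather than functional parts.

BTRC is a WD40-repeat F-box protein that serves as the substrate-recognition subunit of an SCF E3 ubiquitin ligase, binding phosphorylated targets. The construct was deposited with a study of WD40 protein ligandability. NanoLuc fusions of this kind commonly serve as luminescent donors in cellular BRET-based binding or interaction assays, although the record itself states only mammalian expression as the purpose.
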