Features (pLannotate 1.2.2; 20 found; start..end, strand, type, name):
    140..517     +  enhancer       CMV enhancer: human cytomegalovirus immediate early enhancer
    519..718     +  promoter       CMV promoter: human cytomegalovirus (CMV) immediate early promoter
    857..989     +  intron         chimeric intron: chimera between introns from human β-globin and immunoglobulin heavy chain genes
   1033..1051    +  promoter       T7 promoter: promoter for bacteriophage T7 RNA polymerase
   1065..1577    +  CDS            Nluc: NanoLuc® luciferase human codon-optimized
   1608..3422    +  CDS            BTRC: FBW1A_HUMAN - Also known as BTRCP, FBW1A, FBXW1A. Experimental evidence at protein level: Swiss-Prot protein existence level 1. Substrate recognition component of a SCF (SKP1-CUL1-F-box protein) E3 ubiquitin-protein ligase complex which mediates the ubiquitination and subsequent proteasomal degradation of target proteins. Recognizes and binds to phosphorylated target proteins (PubMed:10066435, PubMed:10497169, PubMed:10644755, PubMed:10835356, PubMed:11238952, PubMed:11359933, PubMed:11994270, PubMed:12791267, PubMed:12902344, PubMed:14603323, PubMed:14681206, PubMed:14988407, PubMed:15448698,
   3471..3496    +  CDS            SET1 (fragment): solubility-enhancement tag derived from T7 phage gene 10B
   3504..3520    +  terminator     T7 terminator (fragment): transcription terminator for bacteriophage T7 RNA polymerase
   3540..3661    -  polyA_signal   SV40 poly(A) signal: SV40 polyadenylation signal
   3684..3752    -  CDS            large T antigen (fragment): large T antigen from SV40 (simian virus 40)
   3757..3789    +  rep_origin     M13 ori (fragment): M13 bacteriophage origin of replication; arrow indicates direction of (+) strand synthesis
   3790..3841    -  misc_feature   bom (fragment): basis of mobility region from pBR322
   3906..4263    +  promoter       SV40 promoter: SV40 enhancer and early promoter
   4294..5316    +  CDS            hph: KHYB_ECOLX - Experimental evidence at protein level: Swiss-Prot protein existence level 1. The aminoglycoside phosphotransferases achieve inactivation of their antibiotic substrates by phosphorylation. Only phosphorylates hygromycin and closely related compounds such as demethyl analogs and destomycin. From Escherichia coli.
   5355..5403    +  polyA_signal   poly(A) signal: synthetic polyadenylation signal
   5424..5516    -  CDS            tnpA (fragment): TN5P_ECOLX - Also known as tnp. Experimental evidence at protein level: Swiss-Prot protein existence level 1. Mediates transposition of transposon Tn5 by a 'cut and paste' mechanism. First, the monomeric transposase binds the 19 bp inverted DNA repeats flanking the transposon. Then, dimerization of the DNA- bound transposase creates a synaptic DNA complex. After nicking of the first DNA strand, excision of the transposon proceeds through a series of intermediates. The transposase then mediates the insertion of the transposon at a new site by strand transfer. The activity of the wild- type tran
   5559..5663    +  promoter       AmpR promoter: bla
   5664..6524    +  CDS            AmpR: β-lactamase; bla; confers resistance to ampicillin, carbenicillin, and related antibiotics
   6682..7270    -  rep_origin     ori: high-copy-number ColE1/pMB1/pBR322/pUC origin of replication
   7386..7669    +  misc_feature   cer region: ColE1-derived recombination site that helps to maintain plasmids as monomers
>Addgene plasmid #211059 | pNLF1-N_BTRC:1-605 | addgene full sequence | sequence record 425990 | Addgene NGS Result
TCAATATTGGCCATTAGCCATATTATTCATTGGTTATATAGCATAAATCAATATTGGCTATTGGCCATTG
CATACGTTGTATCTATATCATAATATGTACATTTATATTGGCTCATGTCCAATATGACCGCCATGTTGGC
ATTGATTATTGACTAGTTATTAATAGTAATCAATTACGGGGTCATTAGTTCATAGCCCATATATGGAGTT
CCGCGTTACATAACTTACGGTAAATGGCCCGCCTGGCTGACCGCCCAACGACCCCCGCCCATTGACGTCA
ATAATGACGTATGTTCCCATAGTAACGCCAATAGGGACTTTCCATTGACGTCAATGGGTGGAGTATTTAC
GGTAAACTGCCCACTTGGCAGTACATCAAGTGTATCATATGCCAAGTCCGCCCCCTATTGACGTCAATGA
CGGTAAATGGCCCGCCTGGCATTATGCCCAGTACATGACCTTACGGGACTTTCCTACTTGGCAGTACATC
TACGTATTAGTCATCGCTATTACCATGGTGATGCGGTTTTGGCAGTACACCAATGGGCGTGGATAGCGGT
TTGACTCACGGGGATTTCCAAGTCTCCACCCCATTGACGTCAATGGGAGTTTGTTTTGGCACCAAAATCA
ACGGGACTTTCCAAAATGTCGTAATAACCCCGCCCCGTTGACGCAAATGGGCGGTAGGCGTGTACGGTGG
GAGGTCTATATAAGCAGAGCTGGTTTAGTGAACCGTCAGATCACTAGAAGCTTTATTGCGGTAGTTTATC
ACAGTTAAATTGCTAACGCAGTCAGTGCTTCTGACACAACAGTCTCGAACTTAAGCTGCAGAAGTTGGTC
GTGAGGCACTGGGCAGGTAAGTATCAAGGTTACAAGACAGGTTTAAGGAGACCAATAGAAACTGGGCTTG
TCGAGACAGAGAAGACTCTTGCGTTTCTGATAGGCACCTATTGGTCTTACTGACATCCACTTTGCCTTTC
TCTCCACAGGTGTCCACTCCCAGTTCAATTACAGCTCTTAAGGCTAGAGTATTAATACGACTCACTATAG
GGCTAGCGCTCACCATGGTCTTCACACTCGAAGATTTCGTTGGGGACTGGCGACAGACAGCCGGCTACAA
CCTGGACCAAGTCCTTGAACAGGGAGGTGTGTCCAGTTTGTTTCAGAATCTCGGGGTGTCCGTAACTCCG
ATCCAAAGGATTGTCCTGAGCGGTGAAAATGGGCTGAAGATCGACATCCATGTCATCATCCCGTATGAAG
GTCTGAGCGGCGACCAAATGGGCCAGATCGAAAAAATTTTTAAGGTGGTGTACCCTGTGGATGATCATCA
CTTTAAGGTGATCCTGCACTATGGCACACTGGTAATCGACGGGGTTACGCCGAACATGATCGACTATTTC
GGACGGCCGTATGAAGGCATCGCCGTGTTCGACGGCAAAAAGATCACTGTAACAGGGACCCTGTGGAACG
GCAACAAAATTATCGACGAGCGCCTGATCAACCCCGACGGCTCCCTGCTGTTCCGAGTAACCATCAACGG
AGTGACCGGCTGGCGGCTGTGCGAACGCATTCTGGCGGGCTCGAGCGGCGCGATCGCTTCCGAATTCATG
GACCCGGCCGAGGCGGTGCTGCAAGAGAAGGCACTCAAGTTTATGTGCTCTATGCCCAGGTCTCTGTGGC
TGGGCTGCTCCAGCCTGGCGGACAGCATGCCTTCGCTGCGATGCCTGTATAACCCAGGGACTGGCGCACT
CACAGCTTTCCAGAATTCCTCAGAGAGAGAAGACTGTAATAATGGCGAACCCCCTAGGAAGATAATACCA
GAGAAGAATTCACTTAGACAGACATACAACAGCTGTGCCAGACTCTGCTTAAACCAAGAAACAGTATGTT
TAGCAAGCACTGCTATGAAGACTGAGAATTGTGTGGCCAAAACAAAACTTGCCAATGGCACTTCCAGTAT
GATTGTGCCCAAGCAACGGAAACTCTCAGCAAGCTATGAAAAGGAAAAGGAACTGTGTGTCAAATACTTT
GAGCAGTGGTCAGAGTCAGATCAAGTGGAATTTGTGGAACATCTTATATCCCAAATGTGTCATTACCAAC
ATGGGCACATAAACTCGTATCTTAAACCTATGTTGCAGAGAGATTTCATAACTGCTCTGCCAGCTCGGGG
ATTGGATCATATTGCTGAGAACATTCTGTCATACCTGGATGCCAAATCACTATGTGCTGCTGAACTTGTG
TGCAAGGAATGGTACCGAGTGACCTCTGATGGCATGCTGTGGAAGAAGCTTATCGAGAGAATGGTCAGGA
CAGATTCTCTGTGGAGAGGCCTGGCAGAACGAAGAGGATGGGGACAGTATTTATTCAAAAACAAACCTCC
TGACGGGAATGCTCCTCCCAACTCTTTTTATAGAGCACTTTATCCTAAAATTATACAAGACATTGAGACA
ATAGAATCTAATTGGAGATGTGGAAGACATAGTTTACAGAGAATTCACTGCCGAAGTGAAACAAGCAAAG
GAGTTTACTGTTTACAGTATGATGATCAGAAAATAGTAAGCGGCCTTCGAGACAACACAATCAAGATCTG
GGATAAAAACACATTGGAATGCAAGCGAATTCTCACAGGCCATACAGGTTCAGTCCTCTGTCTCCAGTAT
GATGAGAGAGTGATCATAACAGGATCATCGGATTCCACGGTCAGAGTGTGGGATGTAAATACAGGTGAAA
TGCTAAACACGTTGATTCACCATTGTGAAGCAGTTCTGCACTTGCGTTTCAATAATGGCATGATGGTGAC
CTGCTCCAAAGATCGTTCCATTGCTGTATGGGATATGGCCTCCCCAACTGACATTACCCTCCGGAGGGTG
CTGGTCGGACACCGAGCTGCTGTCAATGTTGTAGACTTTGATGACAAGTACATTGTTTCTGCATCTGGGG
ATAGAACTATAAAGGTATGGAACACAAGTACTTGTGAATTTGTAAGGACCTTAAATGGACACAAACGAGG
CATTGCCTGTTTGCAGTACAGGGACAGGCTGGTAGTGAGTGGCTCATCTGACAACACTATCAGATTATGG
GACATAGAATGTGGTGCATGTTTACGAGTGTTAGAAGGCCATGAGGAATTGGTGCGTTGTATTCGATTTG
ATAACAAGAGGATAGTCAGTGGGGCCTATGATGGAAAAATTAAAGTGTGGGATCTTGTGGCTGCTTTGGA
CCCCCGTGCTCCTGCAGGGACACTCTGTCTACGGACCCTTGTGGAGCATTCCGGAAGAGTTTTTCGACTA
CAGTTTGATGAATTCCAGATTGTCAGTAGTTCACATGATGACACAATCCTCATCTGGGACTTCCTAAATG
ATCCAGCTGCCCAAGCTGAACCCCCCCGTTCCCCTTCTCGAACATACACCTACATCTCCAGATAATAATC
TAGATTTGGGCCCAATTCCTGCAGGATTTTGCGGCCGCTTGCTGAGTTGGCTGCTGCCACCGCTGAGCAA
TAACTAGCATAACCCCTTGGCCGCTTCGAGCAGACATGATAAGATACATTGATGAGTTTGGACAAACCAC
AACTAGAATGCAGTGAAAAAAATGCTTTATTTGTGAAATTTGTGATGCTATTGCTTTATTTGTAACCATT
ATAAGCTGCAATAAACAAGTTAACAACAACAATTGCATTCATTTTATGTTTCAGGTTCAGGGGGAGATGT
GGGAGGTTTTTTTAAGCAAGTAAAACCTCTACAAATGTGGTAAAATCGAATTTTAACAAAATATTAACGC
TTACAATTTCCTGATGCGGTATTTTCTCCTTACGCATCTGTGCGGTATTTCACACCGCATACGCGGATCT
GCGCAGCACCATGGCCTGAAATAACCTCTGAAAGAGGAACTTGGTTAGGTACCTTCTGAGGCGGAAAGAA
CCAGCTGTGGAATGTGTGTCAGTTAGGGTGTGGAAAGTCCCCAGGCTCCCCAGCAGGCAGAAGTATGCAA
AGCATGCATCTCAATTAGTCAGCAACCAGGTGTGGAAAGTCCCCAGGCTCCCCAGCAGGCAGAAGTATGC
AAAGCATGCATCTCAATTAGTCAGCAACCATAGTCCCGCCCCTAACTCCGCCCATCCCGCCCCTAACTCC
GCCCAGTTCCGCCCATTCTCCGCCCCATGGCTGACTAATTTTTTTTATTTATGCAGAGGCCGAGGCCGCC
TCGGCCTCTGAGCTATTCCAGAAGTAGTGAGGAGGCTTTTTTGGAGGCCTAGGCTTTTGCAAAAAGCTCG
ATTCTTCTGACACTAGCGCCACCATGAAGAAGCCCGAACTCACCGCTACCAGCGTTGAAAAATTTCTCAT
CGAGAAGTTCGACAGTGTGAGCGACCTGATGCAGTTGTCGGAGGGCGAAGAGAGCCGAGCCTTCAGCTTC
GATGTCGGCGGACGCGGCTATGTACTGCGGGTGAATAGCTGCGCTGATGGCTTCTACAAAGACCGCTACG
TGTACCGCCACTTCGCCAGCGCTGCACTACCCATCCCCGAAGTGTTGGACATCGGCGAGTTCAGCGAGAG
CCTGACATACTGCATCAGTAGACGCGCCCAAGGCGTTACTCTCCAAGACCTCCCCGAAACAGAGCTGCCT
GCTGTGTTACAGCCTGTCGCCGAAGCTATGGATGCTATTGCCGCCGCCGACCTCAGTCAAACCAGCGGCT
TCGGCCCATTCGGGCCCCAAGGCATCGGCCAGTACACAACCTGGCGGGATTTCATTTGCGCCATTGCTGA
TCCCCATGTCTACCACTGGCAGACCGTGATGGACGACACCGTGTCCGCCAGCGTAGCTCAAGCCCTGGAC
GAACTGATGCTGTGGGCCGAAGACTGTCCCGAGGTGCGCCACCTCGTCCATGCCGACTTCGGCAGCAACA
ACGTCCTGACCGACAACGGCCGCATCACCGCCGTAATCGACTGGTCCGAAGCTATGTTCGGGGACAGTCA
GTACGAGGTGGCCAACATCTTCTTCTGGCGGCCCTGGCTGGCTTGCATGGAGCAGCAGACTCGCTACTTC
GAGCGCCGGCATCCCGAGCTGGCCGGCAGCCCTCGTCTGCGAGCCTACATGCTGCGCATCGGCCTGGATC
AGCTCTACCAGAGCCTCGTGGACGGCAACTTCGACGATGCTGCCTGGGCTCAAGGCCGCTGCGATGCCAT
CGTCCGCAGCGGGGCCGGCACCGTCGGTCGCACACAAATCGCTCGCCGGAGCGCAGCCGTATGGACCGAC
GGCTGCGTCGAGGTGCTGGCCGACAGCGGCAACCGCCGGCCCAGTACACGACCGCGCGCTAAGGAGGTAG
GTCGAGTTTAGACTCTAGCCATCACGATGGCCGCAATAAAATATCTTTATTTTCATTACATCTGTGTGTT
GGTTTTTTGTGTGAATCGATAGCGATAAGGATCCTCTTTGCGCTTGCGTTTTCCCTTGTCCAGATAGCCC
AGTAGCTGACATTCATCCGGGGTCAGCACCGTTTCTGCGGACTGGCTTTCTACGTAATGGTTTCTTAGAC
GTCAGGTGGCACTTTTCGGGGAAATGTGCGCGGAACCCCTATTTGTTTATTTTTCTAAATACATTCAAAT
ATGTATCCGCTCATGAGACAATAACCCTGATAAATGCTTCAATAATATTGAAAAAGGAAGAGTATGAGTA
TTCAACATTTCCGTGTCGCCCTTATTCCCTTTTTTGCGGCATTTTGCCTTCCTGTTTTTGCTCACCCAGA
AACGCTGGTGAAAGTAAAAGATGCTGAAGATCAGTTGGGTGCACGAGTGGGTTACATCGAACTGGATCTC
AACAGCGGTAAGATCCTTGAGAGTTTTCGCCCCGAAGAACGTTTTCCAATGATGAGCACTTTCAAAGTTC
TGCTATGTGGCGCGGTATTATCCCGTATTGACGCCGGGCAAGAGCAACTCGGTCGCCGCATACACTATTC
TCAGAATGACTTGGTTGAGTACTCACCAGTCACAGAAAAGCATCTTACGGATGGCATGACAGTAAGAGAA
TTATGCAGTGCTGCCATAACCATGAGTGATAACACTGCGGCCAACTTACTTCTGACAACTATCGGAGGAC
CGAAGGAGCTAACCGCTTTTTTGCACAACATGGGGGATCATGTAACTCGCCTTGATCGTTGGGAACCGGA
GCTGAATGAAGCCATACCAAACGACGAGCGTGACACCACGATGCCTGTAGCAATGGCAACAACGTTGCGC
AAACTATTAACTGGCGAACTACTTACTCTAGCTTCCCGGCAACAATTAATAGACTGGATGGAGGCGGATA
AAGTTGCAGGACCACTTCTGCGCTCGGCCCTTCCGGCTGGCTGGTTTATTGCTGATAAATCTGGAGCCGG
TGAGCGTGGGTCTCGCGGTATCATTGCAGCACTGGGGCCAGATGGTAAGCCCTCCCGTATCGTAGTTATC
TACACGACGGGGAGTCAGGCAACTATGGATGAACGAAATAGACAGATCGCTGAGATAGGTGCCTCACTGA
TTAAGCATTGGTAATTCGAAATGACCGACCAAGCGACGCCCAACCGGTATCAGCTCACTCAAAGGCGGTA
ATACGGTTATCCACAGAATCAGGGGATAACGCAGGAAAGAACATGTGAGCAAAAGGCCAGCAAAAGGCCA
GGAACCGTAAAAAGGCCGCGTTGCTGGCGTTTTTCCATAGGCTCCGCCCCCCTGACGAGCATCACAAAAA
TCGACGCTCAAGTCAGAGGTGGCGAAACCCGACAGGACTATAAAGATACCAGGCGTTTCCCCCTGGAAGC
TCCCTCGTGCGCTCTCCTGTTCCGACCCTGCCGCTTACCGGATACCTGTCCGCCTTTCTCCCTTCGGGAA
GCGTGGCGCTTTCTCATAGCTCACGCTGTAGGTATCTCAGTTCGGTGTAGGTCGTTCGCTCCAAGCTGGG
CTGTGTGCACGAACCCCCCGTTCAGCCCGACCGCTGCGCCTTATCCGGTAACTATCGTCTTGAGTCCAAC
CCGGTAAGACACGACTTATCGCCACTGGCAGCAGCCACTGGTAACAGGATTAGCAGAGCGAGGTATGTAG
GCGGTGCTACAGAGTTCTTGAAGTGGTGGCCTAACTACGGCTACACTAGAAGGACAGTATTTGGTATCTG
CGCTCTGCTGAAGCCAGTTACCTTCGGAAAAAGAGTTGGTAGCTCTTGATCCGGCAAACAAACCACCGCT
GGTAGCGGTGGTTTTTTTGTTTGCAAGCAGCAGATTACGCGCAGAAAAAAAGGATTTCAAGAAGATCCTT
TGATCTTTTCTACGGGGTCTGACGCTCAGTGGAACGAAAACTCACGTTAAGGGATTTTGGTCATGAGATT
ATCAAAAAGGATCTTCACCTAGATCCTTTTATAGTCCGGAAATACAGGAACGCACGCTGGATGGCCCTTC
GCTGGGATGGTGAAACCATGAAAAATGGCAGCTTCAGTGGATTAAGTGGGGGTAATGTGGCCTGTACCCT
CTGGTTGCATAGGTATTCATACGGTTAAAATTTATCAGGCGCGATTGCGGCAGTTTTTCGGGTGGTTTGT
TGCCATTTTTACCTGTCTGCTGCCGTGATCGCGCTGAACGCGTTTTAGCGGTGCGTACAATTAAGGGATT
ATGGTAAATCCACTTACTGTCTGCCCTCGTAGCCATCGAGATAAACCGCAGTACTCCGGCCACGATGCGT
CCGGCGTAGAGGATCGAGATCT
