>Addgene plasmid #211059 | pNLF1-N_BTRC:1-605 | depositor partial sequence | sequence record 411598 | Insert sequence
ATGGACCCGGCCGAGGCGGTGCTGCAAGAGAAGGCACTCAAGTTTATGTGCTCTATGCCCAGGTCTCTGT
GGCTGGGCTGCTCCAGCCTGGCGGACAGCATGCCTTCGCTGCGATGCCTGTATAACCCAGGGACTGGCGC
ACTCACAGCTTTCCAGAATTCCTCAGAGAGAGAAGACTGTAATAATGGCGAACCCCCTAGGAAGATAATA
CCAGAGAAGAATTCACTTAGACAGACATACAACAGCTGTGCCAGACTCTGCTTAAACCAAGAAACAGTAT
GTTTAGCAAGCACTGCTATGAAGACTGAGAATTGTGTGGCCAAAACAAAACTTGCCAATGGCACTTCCAG
TATGATTGTGCCCAAGCAACGGAAACTCTCAGCAAGCTATGAAAAGGAAAAGGAACTGTGTGTCAAATAC
TTTGAGCAGTGGTCAGAGTCAGATCAAGTGGAATTTGTGGAACATCTTATATCCCAAATGTGTCATTACC
AACATGGGCACATAAACTCGTATCTTAAACCTATGTTGCAGAGAGATTTCATAACTGCTCTGCCAGCTCG
GGGATTGGATCATATTGCTGAGAACATTCTGTCATACCTGGATGCCAAATCACTATGTGCTGCTGAACTT
GTGTGCAAGGAATGGTACCGAGTGACCTCTGATGGCATGCTGTGGAAGAAGCTTATCGAGAGAATGGTCA
GGACAGATTCTCTGTGGAGAGGCCTGGCAGAACGAAGAGGATGGGGACAGTATTTATTCAAAAACAAACC
TCCTGACGGGAATGCTCCTCCCAACTCTTTTTATAGAGCACTTTATCCTAAAATTATACAAGACATTGAG
ACAATAGAATCTAATTGGAGATGTGGAAGACATAGTTTACAGAGAATTCACTGCCGAAGTGAAACAAGCA
AAGGAGTTTACTGTTTACAGTATGATGATCAGAAAATAGTAAGCGGCCTTCGAGACAACACAATCAAGAT
CTGGGATAAAAACACATTGGAATGCAAGCGAATTCTCACAGGCCATACAGGTTCAGTCCTCTGTCTCCAG
TATGATGAGAGAGTGATCATAACAGGATCATCGGATTCCACGGTCAGAGTGTGGGATGTAAATACAGGTG
AAATGCTAAACACGTTGATTCACCATTGTGAAGCAGTTCTGCACTTGCGTTTCAATAATGGCATGATGGT
GACCTGCTCCAAAGATCGTTCCATTGCTGTATGGGATATGGCCTCCCCAACTGACATTACCCTCCGGAGG
GTGCTGGTCGGACACCGAGCTGCTGTCAATGTTGTAGACTTTGATGACAAGTACATTGTTTCTGCATCTG
GGGATAGAACTATAAAGGTATGGAACACAAGTACTTGTGAATTTGTAAGGACCTTAAATGGACACAAACG
AGGCATTGCCTGTTTGCAGTACAGGGACAGGCTGGTAGTGAGTGGCTCATCTGACAACACTATCAGATTA
TGGGACATAGAATGTGGTGCATGTTTACGAGTGTTAGAAGGCCATGAGGAATTGGTGCGTTGTATTCGAT
TTGATAACAAGAGGATAGTCAGTGGGGCCTATGATGGAAAAATTAAAGTGTGGGATCTTGTGGCTGCTTT
GGACCCCCGTGCTCCTGCAGGGACACTCTGTCTACGGACCCTTGTGGAGCATTCCGGAAGAGTTTTTCGA
CTACAGTTTGATGAATTCCAGATTGTCAGTAGTTCACATGATGACACAATCCTCATCTGGGACTTCCTAA
ATGATCCAGCTGCCCAAGCTGAACCCCCCCGTTCCCCTTCTCGAACATACACCTACATCTCCAGA
